>Addgene plasmid #142102 | TFORF2480 | addgene full sequence | sequence record 454930 | Addgene NGS Result
TTAATGTAGTCTTATGCAATACTCTTGTAGTCTTGCAACATGGTAACGATGAGTTAGCAACATGCCTTAC
AAGGAGAGAAAAAGCACCGTGCATGCCGATTGGTGGAAGTAAGGTGGTACGATCGTGCCTTATTAGGAAG
GCAACAGACGGGTCTGACATGGATTGGACGAACCACTGAATTGCCGCATTGCAGAGATATTGTATTTAAG
TGCCTAGCTCGATACATAAACGGGTCTCTCTGGTTAGACCAGATCTGAGCCTGGGAGCTCTCTGGCTAAC
TAGGGAACCCACTGCTTAAGCCTCAATAAAGCTTGCCTTGAGTGCTTCAAGTAGTGTGTGCCCGTCTGTT
GTGTGACTCTGGTAACTAGAGATCCCTCAGACCCTTTTAGTCAGTGTGGAAAATCTCTAGCAGTGGCGCC
CGAACAGGGACTTGAAAGCGAAAGGGAAACCAGAGGAGCTCTCTCGACGCAGGACTCGGCTTGCTGAAGC
GCGCACGGCAAGAGGCGAGGGGCGGCGACTGGTGAGTACGCCAAAAATTTTGACTAGCGGAGGCTAGAAG
GAGAGAGATGGGTGCGAGAGCGTCAGTATTAAGCGGGGGAGAATTAGATCGCGATGGGAAAAAATTCGGT
TAAGGCCAGGGGGAAAGAAAAAATATAAATTAAAACATATAGTATGGGCAAGCAGGGAGCTAGAACGATT
CGCAGTTAATCCTGGCCTGTTAGAAACATCAGAAGGCTGTAGACAAATACTGGGACAGCTACAACCATCC
CTTCAGACAGGATCAGAAGAACTTAGATCATTATATAATACAGTAGCAACCCTCTATTGTGTGCATCAAA
GGATAGAGATAAAAGACACCAAGGAAGCTTTAGACAAGATAGAGGAAGAGCAAAACAAAAGTAAGACCAC
CGCACAGCAAGCGGCCGCTGATCTTCAGACCTGGAGGAGGAGATATGAGGGACAATTGGAGAAGTGAATT
ATATAAATATAAAGTAGTAAAAATTGAACCATTAGGAGTAGCACCCACCAAGGCAAAGAGAAGAGTGGTG
CAGAGAGAAAAAAGAGCAGTGGGAATAGGAGCTTTGTTCCTTGGGTTCTTGGGAGCAGCAGGAAGCACTA
TGGGCGCAGCGTCAATGACGCTGACGGTACAGGCCAGACAATTATTGTCTGGTATAGTGCAGCAGCAGAA
CAATTTGCTGAGGGCTATTGAGGCGCAACAGCATCTGTTGCAACTCACAGTCTGGGGCATCAAGCAGCTC
CAGGCAAGAATCCTGGCTGTGGAAAGATACCTAAAGGATCAACAGCTCCTGGGGATTTGGGGTTGCTCTG
GAAAACTCATTTGCACCACTGCTGTGCCTTGGAATGCTAGTTGGAGTAATAAATCTCTGGAACAGATTTG
GAATCACACGACCTGGATGGAGTGGGACAGAGAAATTAACAATTACACAAGCTTAATACACTCCTTAATT
GAAGAATCGCAAAACCAGCAAGAAAAGAATGAACAAGAATTATTGGAATTAGATAAATGGGCAAGTTTGT
GGAATTGGTTTAACATAACAAATTGGCTGTGGTATATAAAATTATTCATAATGATAGTAGGAGGCTTGGT
AGGTTTAAGAATAGTTTTTGCTGTACTTTCTATAGTGAATAGAGTTAGGCAGGGATATTCACCATTATCG
TTTCAGACCCACCTCCCAACCCCGAGGGGACCCATGCATTGCATCTCAATTAGTCAGCAACCAGGTGTGG
AAAGTCCCCAGGCTCCCCAGCAGGCAGAAGTATGCAAAGCATGCGTCTCAATTAGTCAGCAACCATAGTC
CCGCCCCTAACTCCGCCCATCCCGCCCCTAACTCCGCCCAGTTCCGCCCATTCTCCGCCCCATGGCTGAC
TAATTTTTTTTATTTATGCAGAGGCCGAGGCCGCCTCGGCCTCTGAGCTATTCCAGAAGTAGTGAGGAGG
CTTTTTTGGAGGCCTAGGCTTTTGCAAAAAGCTTTCTAGAGGTACCACCGGAGCTTACCATGACCGAGTA
CAAGCCCACGGTGCGCCTCGCCACCCGCGACGACGTCCCCAGGGCCGTACGCACCCTCGCCGCCGCGTTC
GCCGACTACCCCGCCACGCGCCACACCGTCGATCCGGACCGCCACATCGAGCGGGTCACCGAGCTGCAAG
AACTCTTCCTCACGCGCGTCGGGCTCGACATCGGCAAGGTGTGGGTCGCGGACGACGGCGCCGCCGTGGC
GGTCTGGACCACGCCGGAGAGCGTCGAAGCGGGGGCGGTGTTCGCCGAGATCGGCCCGCGCATGGCCGAG
TTGAGCGGTTCCCGGCTGGCCGCGCAGCAACAGATGGAAGGCCTCCTGGCGCCGCACCGGCCCAAGGAGC
CCGCGTGGTTCCTGGCCACCGTCGGCGTCTCGCCCGACCACCAGGGCAAGGGTCTGGGCAGCGCCGTCGT
GCTCCCCGGAGTGGAGGCGGCCGAGCGCGCCGGGGTGCCCGCCTTCCTGGAGACCTCCGCGCCCCGCAAC
CTCCCCTTCTACGAGCGGCTCGGCTTCACCGTCACCGCCGACGTCGAGGTGCCCGAAGGACCGCGCACCT
GGTGCATGACCCGCAAGCCCGGTGCCAGTTAACGAATTCTAGATCTTGAGACAAATGGCAGTATTCATCC
ACAATTTTAAAAGAAAAGGGGGGATTGGGGGGTACAGTGCAGGGGAAAGAATAGTAGACATAATAGCAAC
AGACATACAAACTAAAGAATTACAAAAACAAATTACAAAAATTCAAAATTTTCGGGTTTATTACAGGGAC
AGCAGAGATCCACTTTGGCGCCGGCTCGAGGCCTGCAGGTGCAAAGATGGATAAAGTTTTAAACAGAGAG
GAATCTTTGCAGCTAATGGACCTTCTAGGTCTTGAAAGGAGTGGGAATTGGCTCCGGTGCCCGTCAGTGG
GCAGAGCGCACATCGCCCACAGTCCCCGAGAAGTTGGGGGGAGGGGTCGGCAATTGAACCGGTGCCTAGA
GAAGGTGGCGCGGGGTAAACTGGGAAAGTGATGTCGTGTACTGGCTCCGCCTTTTTCCCGAGGGTGGGGG
AGAACCGTATATAAGTGCAGTAGTCGCCGTGAACGTTCTTTTTCGCAACGGGTTTGCCGCCAGAACACAG
GTAAGTGCCGTGTGTGGTTCCCGCGGGCCTGGCCTCTTTACGGGTTATGGCCCTTGCGTGCCTTGAATTA
CTTCCACCTGGCTGCAGTACGTGATTCTTGATCCCGAGCTTCGGGTTGGAAGTGGGTGGGAGAGTTCGAG
GCCTTGCGCTTAAGGAGCCCCTTCGCCTCGTGCTTGAGTTGAGGCCTGGCCTGGGCGCTGGGGCCGCCGC
GTGCGAATCTGGTGGCACCTTCGCGCCTGTCTCGCTGCTTTCGATAAGTCTCTAGCCATTTAAAATTTTT
GATGACCTGCTGCGACGCTTTTTTTCTGGCAAGATAGTCTTGTAAATGCGGGCCAAGATCTGCACACTGG
TATTTCGGTTTTTGGGGCCGCGGGCGGCGACGGGGCCCGTGCGTCCCAGCGCACATGTTCGGCGAGGCGG
GGCCTGCGAGCGCGGCCACCGAGAATCGGACGGGGGTAGTCTCAAGCTGGCCGGCCTGCTCTGGTGCCTG
GCCTCGCGCCGCCGTGTATCGCCCCGCCCTGGGCGGCAAGGCTGGCCCGGTCGGCACCAGTTGCGTGAGC
GGAAAGATGGCCGCTTCCCGGCCCTGCTGCAGGGAGCTCAAAATGGAGGACGCGGCGCTCGGGAGAGCGG
GCGGGTGAGTCACCCACACAAAGGAAAAGGGCCTTTCCGTCCTCAGCCGTCGCTTCATGTGACTCCACGG
AGTACCGGGCGCCGTCCAGGCACCTCGATTAGTTCTCGAGCTTTTGGAGTACGTCGTCTTTAGGTTGGGG
GGAGGGGTTTTATGCGATGGAGTTTCCCCACACTGAGTGGGTGGAGACTGAAGTTAGGCCAGCTTGGCAC
TTGATGTAATTCTCCTTGGAATTTGCCCTTTTTGAGTTTGGATCTTGGTTCATTCTCAAGCCTCAGACAG
TGGTTCAAAGTTTTTTTCTTCCATTTCAGGTGTCGTGAGGCTAGCACCGCCACCATGGAGCTGAACTCCC
TGCTGATCCTGCTGGAGGCGGCCGAGTACCTGGAGCGCAGGGATCGAGAGGCCGAGCACGGCTACGCCTC
GGTGCTGCCCTTCGACGGCGACTTCGCCAGGGAGAAAACAAAGGCGGCCGGCCTGGTGCGCAAGGCCCCG
AACAACAGCGGCATCCTGGGAGGCCCGGGAGCCCTGGCTGGCCTGTGGGGTCCTGCCTGGACACGGAAGG
TGGCCTGGAGCTGGGAGCGAGGTCCCCCTGCCTCGTTATCCTCCAGGCAGATGCTGTGGCACACCCTGTG
GTGCTGGGAATTGTGTGCCCGCGTCTAGTAATGAACTAGTCCGTAACTTGAAAGTATTTCGATTTCTTGG
CTTTATATATCTTGTGGAAAGGACGACATTGTGTGTTGATTCGAATACGTACGCGTTAAGTCGACAATCA
ACCTCTGGATTACAAAATTTGTGAAAGATTGACTGGTATTCTTAACTATGTTGCTCCTTTTACGCTATGT
GGATACGCTGCTTTAATGCCTTTGTATCATGCTATTGCTTCCCGTATGGCTTTCATTTTCTCCTCCTTGT
ATAAATCCTGGTTGCTGTCTCTTTATGAGGAGTTGTGGCCCGTTGTCAGGCAACGTGGCGTGGTGTGCAC
TGTGTTTGCTGACGCAACCCCCACTGGTTGGGGCATTGCCACCACCTGTCAGCTCCTTTCCGGGACTTTC
GCTTTCCCCCTCCCTATTGCCACGGCGGAACTCATCGCCGCCTGCCTTGCCCGCTGCTGGACAGGGGCTC
GGCTGTTGGGCACTGACAATTCCGTGGTGTTGTCGGGGAAATCATCGTCCTTTCCTTGGCTGCTCGCCTG
TGTTGCCACCTGGATTCTGCGCGGGACGTCCTTCTGCTACGTCCCTTCGGCCCTCAATCCAGCGGACCTT
CCTTCCCGCGGCCTGCTGCCGGCTCTGCGGCCTCTTCCGCGTCTTCGCCTTCGCCCTCAGACGAGTCGGA
TCTCCCTTTGGGCCGCCTCCCCGCGTCGACTTTAAGACCAATGACTTACAAGGCAGCTGTAGATCTTAGC
CACTTTTTAAAAGAAAAGGGGGGACTGGAAGGGCTAATTCACTCCCAACGAAGACAAGATCTGCTTTTTG
CTTGTACTGGGTCTCTCTGGTTAGACCAGATCTGAGCCTGGGAGCTCTCTGGCTAACTAGGGAACCCACT
GCTTAAGCCTCAATAAAGCTTGCCTTGAGTGCTTCAAGTAGTGTGTGCCCGTCTGTTGTGTGACTCTGGT
AACTAGAGATCCCTCAGACCCTTTTAGTCAGTGTGGAAAATCTCTAGCAGTACGTATAGTAGTTCATGTC
ATCTTATTATTCAGTATTTATAACTTGCAAAGAAATGAATATCAGAGAGTGAGAGGAACTTGTTTATTGC
AGCTTATAATGGTTACAAATAAAGCAATAGCATCACAAATTTCACAAATAAAGCATTTTTTTCACTGCAT
TCTAGTTGTGGTTTGTCCAAACTCATCAATGTATCTTATCATGTCTGGCTCTAGCTATCCCGCCCCTAAC
TCCGCCCATCCCGCCCCTAACTCCGCCCAGTTCCGCCCATTCTCCGCCCCATGGCTGACTAATTTTTTTT
ATTTATGCAGAGGCCGAGGCCGCCTCGGCCTCTGAGCTATTCCAGAAGTAGTGAGGAGGCTTTTTTGGAG
GCCTAGGGACGTACCCAATTCGCCCTATAGTGAGTCGTATTACGCGCGCTCACTGGCCGTCGTTTTACAA
CGTCGTGACTGGGAAAACCCTGGCGTTACCCAACTTAATCGCCTTGCAGCACATCCCCCTTTCGCCAGCT
GGCGTAATAGCGAAGAGGCCCGCACCGATCGCCCTTCCCAACAGTTGCGCAGCCTGAATGGCGAATGGG
[124 nt withheld, positions 6020-6143]
C
[91 nt withheld, positions 6145-6235]
A
[49 nt withheld, positions 6237-6285]
CCTTTGACGTTGGAGTCCACGTTCTTT
[37 nt withheld, positions 6313-6349]
ACCCTATCTCGGTCTATTCTTTTGATTTATAAGGGATTTTGCCGATTTCGGCCTATTGGTTAAAAAATGA
GCTGATTTAACAAAAATTTAACGCGAATTTTAACAAAATATTAACGCTTACAATTTAGGTGGCACTTTTC
GGGGAAATGTGCGCGGAACCCCTATTTGTTTATTTTTCTAAATACATTCAAATATGTATCCGCTCATGAG
ACAATAACCCTGATAAATGCTTCAATAATATTGAAAAAGGAAGAGTATGAGTATTCAACATTTCCGTGTC
GCCCTTATTCCCTTTTTTGCGGCATTTTGCCTTCCTGTTTTTGCTCACCCAGAAACGCTGGTGAAAGTAA
AAGATGCTGAAGATCAGTTGGGTGCACGAGTGGGTTACATCGAACTGGATCTCAACAGCGGTAAGATCCT
TGAGAGTTTTCGCCCCGAAGAACGTTTTCCAATGATGAGCACTTTTAAAGTTCTGCTATGTGGCGCGGTA
TTATCCCGTATTGACGCCGGGCAAGAGCAACTCGGTCGCCGCATACACTATTCTCAGAATGACTTGGTTG
AGTACTCACCAGTCACAGAAAAGCATCTTACGGATGGCATGACAGTAAGAGAATTATGCAGTGCTGCCAT
AACCATGAGTGATAACACTGCGGCCAACTTACTTCTGACAACGATCGGAGGACCGAAGGAGCTAACCGCT
TTTTTGCACAACATGGGGGATCATGTAACTCGCCTTGATCGTTGGGAACCGGAGCTGAATGAAGCCATAC
CAAACGACGAGCGTGACACCACGATGCCTGTAGCAATGGCAACAACGTTGCGCAAACTATTAACTGGCGA
ACTACTTACTCTAGCTTCCCGGCAACAATTAATAGACTGGATGGAGGCGGATAAAGTTGCAGGACCACTT
CTGCGCTCGGCCCTTCCGGCTGGCTGGTTTATTGCTGATAAATCTGGAGCCGGTGAGCGTGGGTCTCGCG
GTATCATTGCAGCACTGGGGCCAGATGGTAAGCCCTCCCGTATCGTAGTTATCTACACGACGGGGAGTCA
GGCAACTATGGATGAACGAAATAGACAGATCGCTGAGATAGGTGCCTCACTGATTAAGCATTGGTAACTG
TCAGACCAAGTTTACTCATATATACTTTAGATTGATTTAAAACTTCATTTTTAATTTAAAAGGATCTAGG
TGAAGATCCTTTTTGATAATCTCATGACCAAAATCCCTTAACGTGAGTTTTCGTTCCACTGAGCGTCAGA
CCCCGTAGAAAAGATCAAAGGATCTTCTTGAGATCCTTTTTTTCTGCGCGTAATCTGCTGCTTGCAAACA
AAAAAACCACCGCTACCAGCGGTGGTTTGTTTGCCGGATCAAGAGCTACCAACTCTTTTTCCGAAGGTAA
CTGGCTTCAGCAGAGCGCAGATACCAAATACTGTTCTTCTAGTGTAGCCGTAGTTAGGCCACCACTTCAA
GAACTCTGTAGCACCGCCTACATACCTCGCTCTGCTAATCCTGTTACCAGTGGCTGCTGCCAGTGGCGAT
AAGTCGTGTCTTACCGGGTTGGACTCAAGACGATAGTTACCGGATAAGGCGCAGCGGTCGGGCTGAACGG
GGGGTTCGTGCACACAGCCCAGCTTGGAGCGAACGACCTACACCGAACTGAGATACCTACAGCGTGAGCT
ATGAGAAAGCGCCACGCTTCCCGAAGGGAGAAAGGCGGACAGGTATCCGGTAAGCGGCAGGGTCGGAACA
GGAGAGCGCACGAGGGAGCTTCCAGGGGGAAACGCCTGGTATCTTTATAGTCCTGTCGGGTTTCGCCACC
TCTGACTTGAGCGTCGATTTTTGTGATGCTCGTCAGGGGGGCGGAGCCTATGGAAAAACGCCAGCAACGC
GGCCTTTTTACGGTTCCTGGCCTTTTGCTGGCCTTTTGCTCACATGTTCTTTCCTGCGTTATCCCCTGAT
TCTGTGGATAACCGTATTACCGCCTTTGAGTGAGCTGATACCGCTCGCCGCAGCCGAACGACCGAGCGCA
GCGAGTCAGTGAGCGAGGAAGCGGAAGAGCGCCCAATACGCAAACCGCCTCTCCCCGCGCGTTGGCCGAT
TCATTAATGCAGCTGGCACGACAGGTTTCCCGACTGGAAAGCGGGCAGTGAGCGCAACGCAATTAATGTG
AGTTAGCTCACTCATTAGGCACCCCAGGCTTTACACTTTATGCTTCCGGCTCGTATGTTGTGTGGAATTG
TGAGCGGATAACAATTTCACACAGGAAACAGCTATGACCATGATTACGCCAAGCGCGCAATTAACCCTCA
CTAAAGGGAACAAAAGCTGGAGCTGCAAGC
Features (pLannotate 1.2.2; 31 found; start..end, strand, type, name):
      5..231     +  promoter       RSV promoter: Rous sarcoma virus enhancer/promoter
    232..412     +  LTR            5' LTR (truncated): truncated 5' long terminal repeat (LTR) from HIV-1
    459..584     +  misc_feature   HIV-1 Ψ: packaging signal of human immunodeficiency virus type 1
    568..931     +  CDS            HIV-1 gag (fragment): gag protein from human immunodeficiency virus 1; gag
   1077..1310    +  misc_feature   RRE: The Rev response element (RRE) of HIV-1 allows for Rev-dependent mRNA export from the nucleus to the cytoplasm.
   1687..1713    +  CDS            Rev (fragment): human immunodeficiency virus 1 (HIV-1) Rev protein; rev; enhances nuclear export of unspliced and incompletely spliced viral mRNAs
   1720..1743    +  promoter       SV40 promoter (fragment): SV40 early promoter
   1744..1815    +  promoter       SV40 promoter (fragment): SV40 enhancer and early promoter
   1839..1974    +  rep_origin     SV40 ori: SV40 origin of replication
   2020..2616    +  CDS            PuroR (fragment): puromycin N-acetyltransferase; pac from Streptomyces; confers resistance to puromycin
   2665..2782    +  misc_feature   cPPT/CTS: central polypurine tract and central termination sequence of HIV-1
   2847..2913    +  CDS            small t antigen (fragment): SV40 (simian virus 40) small t antigen
   2920..4098    +  promoter       EF-1α promoter: strong constitutive promoter for human elongation factor EF-1α
   4115..4276    +  CDS            MXD4 (fragment): MAD4_HUMAN - Also known as BHLHC12, MAD4. Experimental evidence at protein level: Swiss-Prot protein existence level 1. Transcriptional repressor. Binds with MAX to form a sequence- specific DNA-binding protein complex which recognizes the core sequence 5'-CAC[GA]TG-3'. Antagonizes MYC transcriptional activity by competing for MAX and suppresses MYC dependent cell transformation (By similarity). From Homo sapiens (Human).
   4451..4504    +  promoter       U6 promoter (fragment): RNA polymerase III promoter for human U6 snRNA
   4546..5134    +  misc_feature   WPRE: woodchuck hepatitis virus posttranscriptional regulatory element
   5185..5204    +  misc_feature   cPPT/CTS (fragment): central polypurine tract and central termination sequence of HIV-1
   5206..5439    +  LTR            3' LTR (ΔU3): self-inactivating 3' long terminal repeat (LTR) from HIV-1
   5517..5638    +  polyA_signal   SV40 poly(A) signal: SV40 polyadenylation signal
   5678..5813    +  rep_origin     SV40 ori: SV40 origin of replication
   5834..5852    -  promoter       T7 promoter: promoter for bacteriophage T7 RNA polymerase
   5860..6015    +  CDS            lacZα (fragment): LacZα fragment of β-galactosidase; lacZ fragment
   6020..6448    +  rep_origin     f1 ori (sequence partly withheld): f1 bacteriophage origin of replication; arrow indicates direction of (+) strand synthesis
   6501..6605    +  promoter       AmpR promoter: bla
   6606..7466    +  CDS            AmpR: β-lactamase; bla; confers resistance to ampicillin, carbenicillin, and related antibiotics
   7637..8225    +  rep_origin     ori: high-copy-number ColE1/pMB1/pBR322/pUC origin of replication
   8408..8500    +  CDS            lacI (fragment): lac repressor; lacI; The lac repressor binds to the lac operator to inhibit transcription in E. coli. This inhibition can be relieved by adding lactose or isopropyl-β-D-thiogalactopyranoside (IPTG).
   8513..8534    +  protein_bind   CAP binding site: CAP binding activates transcription in the presence of cAMP. E. coli catabolite activator protein
   8549..8579    +  promoter       lac promoter: promoter for the E. coli lac operon
   8587..8603    +  protein_bind   lac operator: The lac repressor binds to the lac operator to inhibit transcription in E. coli. This inhibition can be relieved by adding lactose or isopropyl-β-D-thiogalactopyranoside (IPTG). lac repressor encoded by lacI
   8648..8666    +  promoter       T3 promoter: promoter for bacteriophage T3 RNA polymerase
