[The description below was written by a language model from this plasmid's Addgene catalogue record and pLannotate feature annotations shown in this document.]
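Description:
TFORF2480 is a lentiviral mammalian expression plasmid built on the pLX_TRC317 backbone and belongs to a barcoded library of human transcription factor open reading frames. It is propagated in E. coli through a high-copy ColE1/pUC-type origin with ampicillin selection (AmpR under its own bla promoter). It also retains an f1 origin and residual lac/lacZα cloning-vector elements flanked by T7 and T3 promoters. The depositor notes that the plasmid can recombine, which is common for LTR-containing vectors.

The viral portion has a third-generation, self-inactivating layout. An RSV promoter drives a truncated HIV-1 5' LTR, followed by the Ψ packaging signal with a short gag fragment, the Rev response element, a cPPT/CTS and a ΔU3 3' LTR, with an SV40 poly(A) signal downstream. Inside the transfer cassette, an SV40 early promoter/origin drives puromycin N-acetyltransferase, which allows selection of transduced cells. A separate EF-1α promoter drives the insert, a 425 bp synthesized ORF from human MXD4 (MAD4). MXD4 is a bHLH transcriptional repressor that pairs with MAX and antagonizes MYC activity. The annotation matches only part of this insert to the canonical MXD4 protein, and the depositor's comments list specific transcript accessions, so the ORF may represent a particular isoform. A WPRE downstream of the ORF enhances transcript expression.

The record states that each construct in the library carries a unique 24-bp barcode, although the barcode is not annotated in the feature table. The barcode lets the overexpressed factor be identified in pooled screens, such as the directed-differentiation studies for which the collection was made.
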