Addgene plasmid #142102: TFORF2480
Purpose: Lentiviral vector for overexpressing transcription factor ORFs with unique 24-bp barcodes. Barcodes facilitate identification of transcription factors in pooled screens.
Depositing lab: Feng Zhang. Depositing organization: Broad Institute. Publication: A transcription factor atlas of directed differentiation. Joung J, Ma S, Tay T, Geiger-Schuller KR, Kirchgatterer PC, Verdine VK, Guo B, Arias-Garcia MA, Allen WE, Singh A, Kuksenko O, Abudayyeh OO, Gootenberg JS, Fu Z, Macrae RK, Buenrostro JD, Regev A, Zhang F. Cell. 2023 Jan 5;186(1):209-229.e26. doi: 10.1016/j.cell.2022.11.026. PubMed 36608654.
Backbone
  Vector backbone: pLX_TRC317
  Backbone manufacturer: Broad Institute Genetic Perturbation Platform
  Backbone size w/o insert (bp): 8264
  Vector type: Mammalian Expression, Lentiviral
  Selectable markers: Puromycin
Growth in bacteria
  Bacterial resistance: Ampicillin, 100 μg/mL
  Growth temperature: 30°C
  Growth strain: NEB Stable
  Copy number: High Copy
Gene/Insert
  Gene/Insert name: MXD4
  Species: H. sapiens (human)
  Insert size (bp): 425
  Entrez Gene: MXD4 (a.k.a. MAD4, MST149, MSTP149, bHLHc12)
  Promoter: EF1a
  Cloning method: Unknown
  Sequencing primers: 5′ GGGTGGAGACTGAAGTTAGGCCAG; 3′ CACATAGCGTAAAAGGAGCAACATAG
Terms and licenses: Academic/Nonprofit Terms; Industry Terms: Not Available to Industry
Depositor comments: XM_017007656,ENST00000510822 . The transcription factor ORF portion of this plasmid was synthesized by Genewiz. Please test multiple small colonies in case of plasmid recombination. To make this collection available in a timely manner, a portion of this collection was not fully sequenced by Addgene. If an Addgene verified full plasmid sequence is not available, please contact us prior to placing an order to request the full sequence.
How to cite: TFORF2480 was a gift from Feng Zhang (Addgene plasmid # 142102 ; http://n2t.net/addgene:142102 ; RRID:Addgene_142102)
