>Addgene plasmid #142102 | TFORF2480 | depositor partial sequence | sequence record 278443 | Insert
ACCGCCACCATGGAGCTGAACTCCCTGCTGATCCTGCTGGAGGCGGCCGAGTACCTGGAGCGCAGGGATC
GAGAGGCCGAGCACGGCTACGCCTCGGTGCTGCCCTTCGACGGCGACTTCGCCAGGGAGAAAACAAAGGC
GGCCGGCCTGGTGCGCAAGGCCCCGAACAACAGCGGCATCCTGGGAGGCCCGGGAGCCCTGGCTGGCCTG
TGGGGTCCTGCCTGGACACGGAAGGTGGCCTGGAGCTGGGAGCGAGGTCCCCCTGCCTCGTTATCCTCCA
GGCAGATGCTGTGGCACACCCTGTGGTGCTGGGAATTGTGTGCCCGCGTCTAGTAATGAACTAGTCCGTA
ACTTGAAAGTATTTCGATTTCTTGGCTTTATATATCTTGTGGAAAGGACGACATTGTGTGTTGATTCGAA
TACGT
