>Addgene plasmid #142102 | TFORF2480 | depositor partial sequence | sequence record 278444 | Barcode
CATTGTGTGTTGATTCGAATACGT
